Addgene plasmid #54560: mRuby-Lifeact-7
Purpose: (Empty Backbone) Localization: Actin, Excitation: 558, Emission: 605
Depositing lab: Michael Davidson. Depositing organization: Florida State University, Tallahassee.
Backbone
  Vector backbone: LifeAct- mRuby
  Backbone size (bp): 4800
  Vector type: Mammalian Expression
  Selectable markers: Neomycin (select with G418)
  Tag / fusion protein: LifeAct- mRuby (C terminal on backbone)
  Backbone size w/o insert (bp): 4800
Growth in bacteria
  Bacterial resistance: Kanamycin, 50 μg/mL
  Growth temperature: 37°C
  Growth strain: DH5alpha
  Copy number: High Copy
Gene/Insert
  Gene/Insert name: None
  Tag / fusion protein: LifeAct- mRuby (C terminal on backbone)
Terms and licenses: Academic/Nonprofit Terms; Industry Terms
Depositor comments: . Excitation = 558; Emission = 605
How to cite: mRuby-Lifeact-7 was a gift from Michael Davidson (Addgene plasmid # 54560 ; http://n2t.net/addgene:54560 ; RRID:Addgene_54560)
