[The description below was written by a language model from this plasmid's Addgene catalogue record and pLannotate feature annotations shown in this document.]
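Description:
mRuby-Lifeact-7 is a mammalian expression plasmid that encodes a ready-made red fluorescent marker for filamentous actin. The catalogue lists it as an empty backbone of about 4.8 kb with no separate insert, because the functional payload, a Lifeact–mRuby fusion, is counted as part of the vector itself; the sequenced record is 4,692 nt. In the feature table, the human cytomegalovirus immediate early enhancer and promoter drive a short coding segment annotated as a fragment of yeast ABP140, the F-actin-binding protein from which the Lifeact peptide is derived. This is followed directly by the mRuby coding sequence, placing the fluorescent protein at the C-terminal end of the actin-binding peptide. mRuby is a constitutively fluorescent red protein derived from Entacmaea quadricolor, recorded here with excitation at 558 nm and emission at 605 nm. An SV40 polyadenylation signal terminates the transcript. The small large T antigen fragment annotated just upstream of it is probably part of that SV40-derived region rather than a functional element.

Propagation in bacteria relies on a high-copy ColE1/pUC-type origin, and an f1 origin is also present, which can allow single-stranded DNA production. A single Tn5 aminoglycoside phosphotransferase gene (NeoR/KanR) serves both hosts. The bacterial bla promoter gives kanamycin resistance in E. coli, while the SV40 enhancer and early promoter, with an HSV TK polyadenylation signal, allow G418 selection of stably transfected mammalian cells. The short ble and bGH poly(A) fragments appear to be non-functional remnants. The construct is suited to transient or stable expression for imaging the actin cytoskeleton in living or fixed mammalian cells in the red channel.
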