Features (pLannotate 1.2.2; 14 found; start..end, strand, type, name):
    106..210     +  promoter       AmpR promoter: bla
    212..569     +  promoter       SV40 promoter: SV40 enhancer and early promoter
    604..1398    +  CDS            NeoR/KanR: aminoglycoside phosphotransferase from Tn5; aph(3')-II (or nptII); confers resistance to neomycin, kanamycin, and G418 (Geneticin®)
   1419..1571    +  CDS            ble (fragment): BLE_KLEPN - Experimental evidence at protein level: Swiss-Prot protein existence level 1. Binding protein with a strong affinity to the bleomycin family of antibiotics. Binds to CL990; an antimitotic-antibiotic compound. From Klebsiella pneumoniae.
   1630..1677    +  polyA_signal   HSV TK poly(A) signal: herpes simplex virus thymidine kinase polyadenylation signal (Cole and Stacy, 1985)
   1768..1784    -  polyA_signal   bGH poly(A) signal (fragment): bovine growth hormone polyadenylation signal
   2006..2594    +  rep_origin     ori: high-copy-number ColE1/pMB1/pBR322/pUC origin of replication
   2769..3072    +  enhancer       CMV enhancer: human cytomegalovirus immediate early enhancer
   3073..3276    +  promoter       CMV promoter: human cytomegalovirus (CMV) immediate early promoter
   3311..3391    +  CDS            ABP140 (fragment): AB140_YEAST - Also known as TRM140. Experimental evidence at protein level: Swiss-Prot protein existence level 1. S-adenosyl-L-methionine-dependent methyltransferase that mediates N(3)-methylcytidine modification of residue 32 of the tRNA anticodon loop of tRNA(Thr) and tRNA(Ser). Binds F-actin and shows weak F-actin cross-linking activity. From Saccharomyces cerevisiae (strain ATCC 204508 / S288c) (Baker's yeast).
   3383..4063    +  CDS            mRuby: mRuby is a basic (constitutively fluorescent) red fluorescent protein published in 2009, derived from Entacmaea quadricolor. It has low acid sensitivity.
   4082..4165    +  CDS            large T antigen (fragment): large T antigen from SV40 (simian virus 40)
   4188..4309    +  polyA_signal   SV40 poly(A) signal: SV40 polyadenylation signal
   4343..79      -  rep_origin     f1 ori (across the origin) (sequence partly withheld): f1 bacteriophage origin of replication; arrow indicates direction of (+) strand synthesis
>Addgene plasmid #54560 | mRuby-Lifeact-7 | addgene full sequence | sequence record 176180 | Addgene NGS Result
[79 nt withheld, positions 1-79]
CAGGTGGCACTTTTCGGGGAAATGTGCGCGGAACCCCTATTTGTTTATTTTTCTAAATACATTCAAATAT
GTATCCGCTCATGAGACAATAACCCTGATAAATGCTTCAATAATATTGAAAAAGGAAGAGTCCTGAGGCG
GAAAGAACCAGCTGTGGAATGTGTGTCAGTTAGGGTGTGGAAAGTCCCCAGGCTCCCCAGCAGGCAGAAG
TATGCAAAGCATGCATCTCAATTAGTCAGCAACCAGGTGTGGAAAGTCCCCAGGCTCCCCAGCAGGCAGA
AGTATGCAAAGCATGCATCTCAATTAGTCAGCAACCATAGTCCCGCCCCTAACTCCGCCCATCCCGCCCC
TAACTCCGCCCAGTTCCGCCCATTCTCCGCCCCATGGCTGACTAATTTTTTTTATTTATGCAGAGGCCGA
GGCCGCCTCGGCCTCTGAGCTATTCCAGAAGTAGTGAGGAGGCTTTTTTGGAGGCCTAGGCTTTTGCAAA
GATCGATCAAGAGACAGGATGAGGATCGTTTCGCATGATTGAACAAGATGGATTGCACGCAGGTTCTCCG
GCCGCTTGGGTGGAGAGGCTATTCGGCTATGACTGGGCACAACAGACAATCGGCTGCTCTGATGCCGCCG
TGTTCCGGCTGTCAGCGCAGGGGCGCCCGGTTCTTTTTGTCAAGACCGACCTGTCCGGTGCCCTGAATGA
ACTGCAAGACGAGGCAGCGCGGCTATCGTGGCTGGCCACGACGGGCGTTCCTTGCGCAGCTGTGCTCGAC
GTTGTCACTGAAGCGGGAAGGGACTGGCTGCTATTGGGCGAAGTGCCGGGGCAGGATCTCCTGTCATCTC
ACCTTGCTCCTGCCGAGAAAGTATCCATCATGGCTGATGCAATGCGGCGGCTGCATACGCTTGATCCGGC
TACCTGCCCATTCGACCACCAAGCGAAACATCGCATCGAGCGAGCACGTACTCGGATGGAAGCCGGTCTT
GTCGATCAGGATGATCTGGACGAAGAGCATCAGGGGCTCGCGCCAGCCGAACTGTTCGCCAGGCTCAAGG
CGAGCATGCCCGACGGCGAGGATCTCGTCGTGACCCATGGCGATGCCTGCTTGCCGAATATCATGGTGGA
AAATGGCCGCTTTTCTGGATTCATCGACTGTGGCCGGCTGGGTGTGGCGGACCGCTATCAGGACATAGCG
TTGGCTACCCGTGATATTGCTGAAGAGCTTGGCGGCGAATGGGCTGACCGCTTCCTCGTGCTTTACGGTA
TCGCCGCTCCCGATTCGCAGCGCATCGCCTTCTATCGCCTTCTTGACGAGTTCTTCTGAGCGGGACTCTG
GGGTTCGAAATGACCGACCAAGCGACGCCCAACCTGCCATCACGAGATTTCGATTCCACCGCCGCCTTCT
ATGAAAGGTTGGGCTTCGGAATCGTTTTCCGGGACGCCGGCTGGATGATCCTCCAGCGCGGGGATCTCAT
GCTGGAGTTCTTCGCCCACCCTAGGGGGAGGCTAACTGAAACACGGAAGGAGACAATACCGGAAGGAACC
CGCGCTATGACGGCAATAAAAAGACAGAATAAAACGCACGGTGTTGGGTCGTTTGTTCATAAACGCGGGG
TTCGGTCCCAGGGCTGGCACTCTGTCGATACCCCACCGAGACCCCATTGGGGCCAATACGCCCGCGTTTC
TTCCTTTTCCCCACCCCACCCCCCAAGTTCGGGTGAAGGCCCAGGGCTCGCAGCCAACGTCGGGGCGGCA
GGCCCTGCCATAGCCTCAGGTTACTCATATATACTTTAGATTGATTTAAAACTTCATTTTTAATTTAAAA
GGATCTAGGTGAAGATCCTTTTTGATAATCTCATGACCAAAATCCCTTAACGTGAGTTTTCGTTCCACTG
AGCGTCAGACCCCGTAGAAAAGATCAAAGGATCTTCTTGAGATCCTTTTTTTCTGCGCGTAATCTGCTGC
TTGCAAACAAAAAAACCACCGCTACCAGCGGTGGTTTGTTTGCCGGATCAAGAGCTACCAACTCTTTTTC
CGAAGGTAACTGGCTTCAGCAGAGCGCAGATACCAAATACTGTTCTTCTAGTGTAGCCGTAGTTAGGCCA
CCACTTCAAGAACTCTGTAGCACCGCCTACATACCTCGCTCTGCTAATCCTGTTACCAGTGGCTGCTGCC
AGTGGCGATAAGTCGTGTCTTACCGGGTTGGACTCAAGACGATAGTTACCGGATAAGGCGCAGCGGTCGG
GCTGAACGGGGGGTTCGTGCACACAGCCCAGCTTGGAGCGAACGACCTACACCGAACTGAGATACCTACA
GCGTGAGCTATGAGAAAGCGCCACGCTTCCCGAAGGGAGAAAGGCGGACAGGTATCCGGTAAGCGGCAGG
GTCGGAACAGGAGAGCGCACGAGGGAGCTTCCAGGGGGAAACGCCTGGTATCTTTATAGTCCTGTCGGGT
TTCGCCACCTCTGACTTGAGCGTCGATTTTTGTGATGCTCGTCAGGGGGGCGGAGCCTATGGAAAAACGC
CAGCAACGCGGCCTTTTTACGGTTCCTGGCCTTTTGCTGGCCTTTTGCTCACATGTTCTTTCCTGCGTTA
TCCCCTGATTCTGTGGATAACCGTATTACCGCCATGCATTAGTTATTAATAGTAATCAATTACGGGGTCA
TTAGTTCATAGCCCATATATGGAGTTCCGCGTTACATAACTTACGGTAAATGGCCCGCCTGGCTGACCGC
CCAACGACCCCCGCCCATTGACGTCAATAATGACGTATGTTCCCATAGTAACGCCAATAGGGACTTTCCA
TTGACGTCAATGGGTGGAGTATTTACGGTAAACTGCCCACTTGGCAGTACATCAAGTGTATCATATGCCA
AGTACGCCCCCTATTGACGTCAATGACGGTAAATGGCCCGCCTGGCATTATGCCCAGTACATGACCTTAT
GGGACTTTCCTACTTGGCAGTACATCTACGTATTAGTCATCGCTATTACCATGGTGATGCGGTTTTGGCA
GTACATCAATGGGCGTGGATAGCGGTTTGACTCACGGGGATTTCCAAGTCTCCACCCCATTGACGTCAAT
GGGAGTTTGTTTTGGCACCAAAATCAACGGGACTTTCCAAAATGTCGTAACAACTCCGCCCCATTGACGC
AAATGGGCGGTAGGCGTGTACGGTGGGAGGTCTATATAAGCAGAGCTGGTTTAGTGAACCGTCAGATCCG
CTAGCGCCACCATGGGCGTGGCCGACTTGATCAAGAAGTTCGAGTCCATCTCCAAGGAGGAGGGGGATCC
ACCGGTCGCCACCATGAACAGCCTGATCAAAGAAAACATGCGGATGAAGGTGGTGCTGGAAGGCAGCGTG
AACGGCCACCAGTTCAAGTGCACCGGCGAGGGCGAGGGCAACCCCTACATGGGCACCCAGACCATGCGGA
TCAAAGTGATCGAGGGCGGACCTCTGCCCTTCGCCTTCGACATCCTGGCCACATCCTTCATGTACGGCAG
CCGGACCTTCATCAAGTACCCCAAGGGCATCCCCGATTTCTTCAAGCAGAGCTTCCCCGAGGGCTTCACC
TGGGAGAGAGTGACCAGATACGAGGACGGCGGCGTGATCACCGTGATGCAGGACACCAGCCTGGAAGATG
GCTGCCTGGTGTACCATGCCCAGGTCAGGGGCGTGAATTTTCCCAGCAACGGCGCCGTGATGCAGAAGAA
AACCAAGGGCTGGGAGCCCAACACCGAGATGATGTACCCCGCTGACGGCGGACTGAGAGGCTACACCCAC
ATGGCCCTGAAGGTGGACGGCGGAGGGCACCTGAGCTGCAGCTTCGTGACCACCTACCGATCCAAGAAAA
CCGTGGGCAACATCAAGATGCCCGGCATCCACGCCGTGGACCACCGGCTGGAAAGGCTGGAAGAGTCCGA
CAACGAGATGTTCGTGGTGCAGCGGGAGCACGCCGTGGCCAAGTTCGCCGGCCTGGGCGGAGGGTAAGCG
GCCGCGACTCTAGATCATAATCAGCCATACCACATTTGTAGAGGTTTTACTTGCTTTAAAAAACCTCCCA
CACCTCCCCCTGAACCTGAAACATAAAATGAATGCAATTGTTGTTGTTAACTTGTTTATTGCAGCTTATA
ATGGTTACAAATAAAGCAATAGCATCACAAATTTCACAAATAAAGCATTTTTTTCACTGCATTCTAGTTG
TGGTTTGTCCAAACTCATCAATGTATCTTAAGGCGTAAATTGTAAGCGTTAATATTTTGTTAAAATTCGC
GTTAAATTTTTGTTAAATCAGCTCATTTTTTAACCAATAGGCCGAAATCGGCAAAATCCCTTATAAATCA
AAAGAATAGACCGAGATAGGGT
[37 nt withheld, positions 4442-4478]
AAAGAACGTGGACTCCAACGTCAAAGG
[49 nt withheld, positions 4506-4554]
T
[91 nt withheld, positions 4556-4646]
G
[45 nt withheld, positions 4648-4692]
