>Addgene plasmid #54560 | mRuby-Lifeact-7 | depositor partial sequence | sequence record 84957 | insert sequence
CAACTCCGCCCCATTGACGCAAATGGGCGGTAGGCGTGTACGGTGGGAGGTCTATATAAGCAGAGCTGGT
TTAGTGAACCGTCAGATCCGCTAGCGCCACCGACGTCAGATCCGCTAGCGCCACCATGGGCGTGGCCGAC
TTGATCAAGAAGTTCGAGTCCATCTCCAAGGAGGAGGGGGATCCACCGGTCGCCACCATGAACAGCCTGA
TCAAAGAAAACATGCGGATGAAGGTGGTGCTGGAAGGCAGCGTGAACGGCCACCAGTTCAAGTGCACCGG
CGAGGGCGAGGGCAACCCCTACATGGGCACCCAGACCATGCGGATCAAAGTGATCGAGGGCGGACCTCTG
CCCTTCGCCTTCGACATCCTGGCCACATCCTTCATGTACGGCAGCCGGACCTTCATCAAGTACCCCAAGG
GCATCCCCGATTTCTTCAAGCAGAGCTTCCCCGAGGGCTTCACCTGGGAGAGAGTGACCAGATACGAGGA
CGGCGGCGTGATCACCGTGATGCAGGACACCAGCCTGGAAGATGGCTGCCTGGTGTACCATGCCCAGGTC
AGGGGCGTGAATTTTCCCAGCAACGGCGCCGTGATGCAGAAGAAAACCAAGGGCTGGGAGCCCAACACCG
AGATGATGTACCCCGCTGACGGCGGACTGAGAGGCTACACCCACATGGCCCTGAAGGTGGACGGCGGAGG
GCACCTGAGCTGCAGCTTCGTGACCACCTACCGATCCAAGAAAACCGTGGGCAACATCAAGATGCCCGGC
ATCCACGCCGTGGACCACCGGCTGGAAAGGCTGGAAGAGTCCGACAACGAGATGTTCGTGGTGCAGCGGG
AGCACGCCGTGGCCAAGTTCGCCGGCCTGGGCGGAGGGTAAGCGGCCGCGACTCTAGATCATAATCAGCC
ATACCACATTTGTAGAGGTTTTACTTGCTTTAAAAAAACCTCCCACACCTCCCCCTGAACCTGAAACATA
AAATGAATGCAATT
