>Addgene plasmid #54560 | mRuby-Lifeact-7 | addgene partial sequence | sequence record 90590 | CMV-F 5'-CGCAAATGGGCGGTAGGCGTG-3'
GTGAACCGTCAGATCCGCTAGCGCCACCATGGGCGTGGCCGACTTGATCAAGAAGTTCGAGTCCATCTCC
AAGGAGGAGGGGGATCCACCGGTCGCCACCATGAACAGCCTGATCAAAGAAAACATGCGGATGAAGGTGG
TGCTGGAAGGCAGCGTGAACGGCCACCAGTTCAAGTGCACCGGCGAGGGCGAGGGCAACCCCTACATGGG
CACCCAGACCATGCGGATCAAAGTGATCGAGGGCGGACCTCTGCCCTTCGCCTTCGACATCCTGGCCACA
TCCTTCATGTACGGCAGCCGGACCTTCATCAAGTACCCCAAGGGCATCCCCGATTTCTTCAAGCAGAGCT
TCCCCGAGGGCTTCACCTGGGAGAGAGTGACCAGATACGAGGACGGCGGCGTGATCACCGTGATGCAGGA
CACCAGCCTGGAAGATGGCTGCCTGGTGTACCATGCCCAGGTCAGGGGCGTGAATTTTCCCAGCAACGGC
GCCGTGATGCAGAAGAAAACCAAGGGCTGGGAGCCCAACACCGAGATGATGTACCCCGCTGACGGCGGAC
TGAGAGGCTACACCCACATGGCCCTGAAGGTGGACGGCGGAGGGCACCTGAGCTGCAGCTTCGTGACCAC
CTACCGATCCAAGAAAACCGTGGGCAACATCAAGATGCCCGGCATCCACGCCGTGGACCACCGGCTGGAA
AGGCTGGAAGAGTCCGACAACGAGATGTTCGTGGTGCAGCGGGAGCACGCCGTGGCCAAGTTCGCCGGCC
TGGGCGGAGGGTAAGCGGCCGCGACTCTAGATCATAATCAGCCATACCACATTTGTAGAGGTT
